>Addgene plasmid #66144 | pBabe-SIRT2 | addgene partial sequence | sequence record 152818 | pBABE3 5'-ACCCTAACTGACACACATTCC-3'
TGTCGTCATCATCCTTATAGTCCTTATCATCGTCGTCTTTGTAATCCTTGTCATCGTCATCCTTGTAGTC
CTCGAGCTGCTGTTCCTCTTTCTCTTTGGTCCTGGCCGCCTCCTTGGCAGGCGGTGGGGACTTTCCAGGG
GAGATGGTAGTGCTGGGGTTGGGGGCCTGTGACCCTGACTGGGCATCTATGTTGGCATGCTCCCTCCGGA
CAAGGTCTTCCAGTTCCTTCTTCCATCCGAGGAGGTCAGCGAGAGCCAGGCAGCCTTGATCACAGTCACC
CAGCCAGGCCACGTCCCTGTAAGCCTTCTTGGAGTCAAAATCCATGCCACCTCCCAGGCCCATCATCATG
CCCAGGAAGGGGTCCGTCTGGCCTGTCTTTTCCTTGTTAATGAGCAGCCGTGGGGTGGCTAGTGGTGCCT
TGCTGATGAGGGAGGCGAAGGGCTGCACCTGCAGGGAGGTGCCCATGATGATGAGGAGGTCCACCTTGGA
GAAGTCTGACTGCATGCAGGAGAAGAAGCGCGATGGAAGGTTCTCACCGAAAAACACGATATCAGGCTTT
ACCACACTCTGACACTGCTCACACCTGGGAGTTGCTTCTGAGAAGATCTTCTCTTTCATCCAGCCCATCG
TGTATTCTTTTCTGCAGGAGGTGTTGACACAGTGTGATGTGTAGAAGGTGCCGTGGGCCTCCACCAGGTC
CTGGGGCTCCAGCCCCGCCACTCGTTCCAGCGTGTCTATGTTCTGCGTGTAGCAGCGCAGCAGCAGCCCC
TTCTCCTTCAGCAGGCGGATGAAGTAGTGGCAGATGGTTGGCTTGAACTGCCCGGGATAGAGCTCCTTGG
CAAGGGCAAAGAAGGGTTCCGGATGTTTCTTGAAGTAGCTGATCTCAAAGATGGCCTCT
