>Addgene plasmid #66144 | pBabe-SIRT2 | addgene partial sequence | sequence record 152820 | pBABE5 5'-CTTTATCCAGCCCTCAC-3'
CAGTGTGGTGGTACGTAGGAATTCGCCTCTTCTTGTTTCCGCTGCCGTCACGGGACAGAGCAGTCGGTGA
CAGTCCCGAGGGCCCCCACCCCGTTCCCATGGCCGAGCCGGACCGATTCAGACTCGGACACTGAGGGAGG
AGCCACTGGTGGAGAGGCAGAGATGGACTTCCTGAGGAATTTATTCACCCAGACCCTGGGCCTGGGTTCC
CAAAAGGAGCGTCTTCTAGACGAGCTGACCCTCGGAGGAGTGACACGCTACATGCAGAGCGAGCGCTGCC
GCAAGGTCATCTGTTTGGTGGGAGCCGGAATCTCCACGTCCGCGGGTATCCCTGACTTCCGCTCCCCGTC
CACTGGCCTCTATGCAAACCTGGAGAAGTACCACCTTCCTTACCCAGAGGCCATCTTTGAGATCAGCTAC
TTCAAGAAACATCCGGAACCCTTCTTTGCCCTTGCCAAGGAGCTCTATCCCGGGCAGTTCAAGCCAACCA
TCTGCCACTACTTCATCCGCCTGCTGAAGGAGAAGGGGCTGCTGCTGCGCTGCTACACGCAGAACATAGA
CACGCTGGAACGAGTGGCGGGGCTGGAGCCCCAGGACCTGGTGGAGGCCCACGGCACCTTCTACACATCA
CACTGTGTCAACACCTCCTGCAGAAAAGAATACACGATGGGCTGGATGAAAGAGAAGATCTTCTCAGAAG
CAACTCCCAGGTGTGAGCAGTGTCAGAGTGTGGTAAAGCCTGATATCGTGTTTTTCGGTGAGAACCTTCC
ATCGCGCTTCTTCTCCTGCATGCAGTCAGACTTCTCCAAGGTGGACCTCCTCATCATCATGGGCACCTCC
CTGCAGGTGCAGCCCTTCGCCTCCCTCATCAGCAAGGCACCACTAGCCACCCCACGGCTGCTCATTAACA
AGGAAAAGACAGGCCAGACGGACCCCTTCCTGGG
