[The description below was written by a language model from this plasmid's Addgene catalogue record.]
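Description:
pBabe-SIRT2 is a retroviral mammalian expression plasmid built on the pBabe puro backbone, a Moloney murine leukemia virus-derived vector. It is propagated in E. coli under ampicillin selection, and the record lists its copy number as unknown. In pBabe-type vectors the cargo lies between viral long terminal repeats along with a packaging signal, so that transfection into a packaging cell line supplying the viral structural and enzymatic proteins in trans yields replication-defective particles. These particles integrate the cassette stably into the genome of dividing target cells. Transduced mammalian cells are then selected with puromycin. No feature table accompanies this entry, so the exact arrangement of elements is not documented here. In the standard pBabe puro design, the insert is transcribed from the 5′ LTR and the puromycin resistance gene from a separate internal SV40 promoter.

The insert is mouse Sirt2 (sirtuin 2), a member of the NAD-dependent sirtuin deacetylase family, carrying a 3xFLAG epitope tag at its C terminus for detection or immunoprecipitation with anti-FLAG antibodies. The record notes an E28G substitution in the coding sequence but does not say whether it is deliberate, a natural variant, or a cloning artefact, nor whether it affects function. The cloning method is also not recorded.

The stated purpose is retroviral expression of SIRT2. The associated study concerns SIRT2 regulation of adipocyte differentiation through FoxO1 acetylation and deacetylation, which suggests use in generating stable SIRT2-overexpressing cell populations for such differentiation work.
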