Addgene plasmid #66144: pBabe-SIRT2
Purpose: Expresses SIRT2 via retroviral method
Depositing lab: Ronald Kahn. Depositing organization: Joslin Diabetes Center. Publication: SIRT2 regulates adipocyte differentiation through FoxO1 acetylation/deacetylation. Jing E, Gesta S, Kahn CR. Cell Metab. 2007 Aug . 6(2):105-14. 10.1016/j.cmet.2007.07.003 PubMed 17681146.
Backbone
  Vector backbone: pBabe puro
  Vector type: Mammalian Expression, Retroviral
  Selectable markers: Puromycin
Growth in bacteria
  Bacterial resistance: Ampicillin, 100 μg/mL
  Growth temperature: 37°C
  Growth strain: DH5alpha
  Copy number: Unknown
Gene/Insert
  Gene/Insert name: SIRT2 (alt name: Sirtuin 2)
  Species: M. musculus (mouse)
  Mutation: E28G
  Entrez Gene: Sirt2 (a.k.a. 5730427M03Rik, SIR2L2, Sir2l)
  Tag / fusion protein: 3xFLAG (C terminal on insert)
  Cloning method: Unknown
  Sequencing primers: 5′ pBABE5; 3′ pBABE3
Terms and licenses: Academic/Nonprofit Terms; Industry Terms: Not Available to Industry
How to cite: pBabe-SIRT2 was a gift from Ronald Kahn (Addgene plasmid # 66144 ; http://n2t.net/addgene:66144 ; RRID:Addgene_66144)
